Addgene plasmid #108738: pBW2662_pCAG-PV1-FKBP-L1-iCre-271C-NLS-BGHpA
Purpose: Expresses aa271 to C-terminus of Cre recombinase fused to FKBP CID
Depositing lab: Wilson Wong. Depositing organization: Boston University Main Campus. Publication: High-performance chemical- and light-inducible recombinases in mammalian cells and mice. Weinberg BH, Cho JH, Agarwal Y, Pham NTH, Caraballo LD, Walkosz M, Ortega C, Trexler M, Tague N, Law B, Benman WKJ, Letendre J, Beal J, Wong WW. Nat Commun. 2019 Oct 24;10(1):4845. doi: 10.1038/s41467-019-12800-7. PubMed 31649244.
Backbone
  Vector backbone: pCAGGS
  Vector type: Mammalian Expression, Cre/Lox, Synthetic Biology
Growth in bacteria
  Bacterial resistance: Ampicillin, 100 μg/mL
  Growth temperature: 37°C
  Growth strain: NEB Stable
  Copy number: High Copy
Gene/Insert
  Gene/Insert name: Cre recombinase fragment aa271 to C-terminus
  Species: Synthetic
  Promoter: pCAG
  Tag / fusion protein: FKBP (N terminal on insert); NLS (C terminal on insert)
  Cloning method: Restriction Enzyme; 5′ cloning site KpnI (not destroyed); 3′ cloning site EcoRI (not destroyed)
Terms and licenses: Academic/Nonprofit Terms; Industry Terms: Not Available to Industry
Depositor comments: Please visit https://www.biorxiv.org/content/10.1101/747121v1 for bioRxiv preprint.
How to cite: pBW2662_pCAG-PV1-FKBP-L1-iCre-271C-NLS-BGHpA was a gift from Wilson Wong (Addgene plasmid # 108738 ; http://n2t.net/addgene:108738 ; RRID:Addgene_108738)
