[The description below was written by a language model from this plasmid's Addgene catalogue record and pLannotate feature annotations shown in this document.]
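Description:
pBW2662_pCAG-PV1-FKBP-L1-iCre-271C-NLS-BGHpA is a 5.9 kb mammalian expression plasmid built on the pCAGGS backbone that encodes one half of a chemically inducible split Cre recombinase. It is maintained in E. coli through a high-copy ColE1/pUC-type origin and an ampicillin resistance (β-lactamase) cassette. The backbone also retains lac promoter/operator remnants, an SV40 origin with an SV40 poly(A) signal, and leftover rabbit β-globin sequence and poly(A) signal from pCAGGS downstream of the insert.

Expression is driven by the CAG promoter, annotated as the CMV immediate-early enhancer, the chicken β-actin promoter and the chimeric β-actin/β-globin intron, which together give strong constitutive transcription in many mammalian cell types. The open reading frame, cloned between KpnI and EcoRI, places an FKBP chemically induced dimerization domain at the N terminus, followed by a linker ("L1" in the name), a synthetic Cre fragment (iCre) running from amino acid 271 to the C terminus, and a C-terminal nuclear localization signal. Transcripts terminate at a bovine growth hormone poly(A) signal. The automated annotation matches the FKBP segment to DmrB, the F36V variant of FKBP12, but the catalogue entry simply calls it FKBP, so the exact variant should be checked against the sequence. The record does not define the "PV1" element in the name.

On its own this C-terminal fragment should lack recombinase activity. It is meant to be co-expressed with a complementary N-terminal Cre fragment fused to a partner dimerization domain, which the record does not describe, so that a small-molecule dimerizer reconstitutes Cre and triggers loxP recombination. The associated work concerns chemical- and light-inducible recombinases for mammalian cells and mice.
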