Features (pLannotate 1.2.2; 20 found; start..end, strand, type, name):
     46..62      -  protein_bind   lac operator: The lac repressor binds to the lac operator to inhibit transcription in E. coli. This inhibition can be relieved by adding lactose or isopropyl-β-D-thiogalactopyranoside (IPTG). lac repressor encoded by lacI
     70..100     -  promoter       lac promoter: promoter for the E. coli lac operon
    115..136     -  protein_bind   CAP binding site: CAP binding activates transcription in the presence of cAMP. E. coli catabolite activator protein
    149..188     -  CDS            lacI (fragment): lac repressor; lacI; The lac repressor binds to the lac operator to inhibit transcription in E. coli. This inhibition can be relieved by adding lactose or isopropyl-β-D-thiogalactopyranoside (IPTG).
    195..217     +  promoter       SV40 promoter (fragment): SV40 enhancer and early promoter
    221..355     +  rep_origin     SV40 ori: SV40 origin of replication
    375..509     +  polyA_signal   SV40 poly(A) signal: SV40 polyadenylation signal
    511..565     -  CDS            lacI (fragment): lac repressor; lacI; The lac repressor binds to the lac operator to inhibit transcription in E. coli. This inhibition can be relieved by adding lactose or isopropyl-β-D-thiogalactopyranoside (IPTG).
    748..1336    -  rep_origin     ori: high-copy-number ColE1/pMB1/pBR322/pUC origin of replication
   1507..2367    -  CDS            AmpR: β-lactamase; bla; confers resistance to ampicillin, carbenicillin, and related antibiotics
   2368..2472    -  promoter       AmpR promoter: bla
   2503..2882    +  enhancer       CMV enhancer: human cytomegalovirus immediate early enhancer
   2884..3159    +  promoter       chicken β-actin promoter: No description available
   3160..4175    +  intron         chimeric intron: chimera between introns from chicken β-actin and rabbit β-globin
   4319..4639    +  CDS            DmrB: F36V mutant of FK506-binding protein FKBP12 binds synthetic ligands that do not bind wild-type FKBP
   4682..4900    +  CDS            cre (fragment): RECR_BPP1 - Experimental evidence at protein level: Swiss-Prot protein existence level 1. Catalyzes site-specific recombination between two 34-base- pair LOXP sites. Its role is to maintain the phage genome as a monomeric unit-copy plasmid in the lysogenic state. From Escherichia phage P1 (Bacteriophage P1).
   4931..5155    +  polyA_signal   bGH poly(A) signal: bovine growth hormone polyadenylation signal
   5159..5180    +  promoter       SV40 promoter (fragment): SV40 enhancer and early promoter
   5318..5389    +  CDS            HBB (fragment): HBB_PONPY - Experimental evidence at transcript level: Swiss-Prot protein existence level 2. Involved in oxygen transport from the lung to the various peripheral tissues. From Pongo pygmaeus (Bornean orangutan).
   5460..5515    +  polyA_signal   β-globin poly(A) signal: rabbit β-globin polyadenylation signal (Gil and Proudfoot, 1987)
>Addgene plasmid #108738 | pBW2662_pCAG-PV1-FKBP-L1-iCre-271C-NLS-BGHpA | depositor full sequence | sequence record 205019 | Full Sequence
CCCAAGCTTGGCGTAATCATGGTCATAGCTGTTTCCTGTGTGAAATTGTTATCCGCTCACAATTCCACAC
AACATACGAGCCGGAAGCATAAAGTGTAAAGCCTGGGGTGCCTAATGAGTGAGCTAACTCACATTAATTG
CGTTGCGCTCACTGCCCGCTTTCCAGTCGGGAAACCTGTCGTGCCAGCGGATCCGCATCTCAATTAGTCA
GCAACCATAGTCCCGCCCCTAACTCCGCCCAGTTCCGCCCATTCTCCGCCCCATGGCTGACTAATTTTTT
TTATTTATGCAGAGGCCGAGGCCGCCTCGGCCTCTGAGCTATTCCAGAAGTAGTGAGGAGGCTTTTTTGG
AGGCCTAGGCTTTTGCAAAAAGCTAACTTGTTTATTGCAGCTTATAATGGTTACAAATAAAGCAATAGCA
TCACAAATTTCACAAATAAAGCATTTTTTTCACTGCATTCTAGTTGTGGTTTGTCCAAACTCATCAATGT
ATCTTATCATGTCTGGATCCGCTGCATTAATGAATCGGCCAACGCGCGGGGAGAGGCGGTTTGCGTATTG
GGCGCTCTTCCGCTTCCTCGCTCACTGACTCGCTGCGCTCGGTCGTTCGGCTGCGGCGAGCGGTATCAGC
TCACTCAAAGGCGGTAATACGGTTATCCACAGAATCAGGGGATAACGCAGGAAAGAACATGTGAGCAAAA
GGCCAGCAAAAGGCCAGGAACCGTAAAAAGGCCGCGTTGCTGGCGTTTTTCCATAGGCTCCGCCCCCCTG
ACGAGCATCACAAAAATCGACGCTCAAGTCAGAGGTGGCGAAACCCGACAGGACTATAAAGATACCAGGC
GTTTCCCCCTGGAAGCTCCCTCGTGCGCTCTCCTGTTCCGACCCTGCCGCTTACCGGATACCTGTCCGCC
TTTCTCCCTTCGGGAAGCGTGGCGCTTTCTCATAGCTCACGCTGTAGGTATCTCAGTTCGGTGTAGGTCG
TTCGCTCCAAGCTGGGCTGTGTGCACGAACCCCCCGTTCAGCCCGACCGCTGCGCCTTATCCGGTAACTA
TCGTCTTGAGTCCAACCCGGTAAGACACGACTTATCGCCACTGGCAGCAGCCACTGGTAACAGGATTAGC
AGAGCGAGGTATGTAGGCGGTGCTACAGAGTTCTTGAAGTGGTGGCCTAACTACGGCTACACTAGAAGAA
CAGTATTTGGTATCTGCGCTCTGCTGAAGCCAGTTACCTTCGGAAAAAGAGTTGGTAGCTCTTGATCCGG
CAAACAAACCACCGCTGGTAGCGGTGGTTTTTTTGTTTGCAAGCAGCAGATTACGCGCAGAAAAAAAGGA
TCTCAAGAAGATCCTTTGATCTTTTCTACGGGGTCTGACGCTCAGTGGAACGAAAACTCACGTTAAGGGA
TTTTGGTCATGAGATTATCAAAAAGGATCTTCACCTAGATCCTTTTAAATTAAAAATGAAGTTTTAAATC
AATCTAAAGTATATATGAGTAAACTTGGTCTGACAGTTACCAATGCTTAATCAGTGAGGCACCTATCTCA
GCGATCTGTCTATTTCGTTCATCCATAGTTGCCTGACTCCCCGTCGTGTAGATAACTACGATACGGGAGG
GCTTACCATCTGGCCCCAGTGCTGCAATGATACCGCGAGACCCACGCTCACCGGCTCCAGATTTATCAGC
AATAAACCAGCCAGCCGGAAGGGCCGAGCGCAGAAGTGGTCCTGCAACTTTATCCGCCTCCATCCAGTCT
ATTAATTGTTGCCGGGAAGCTAGAGTAAGTAGTTCGCCAGTTAATAGTTTGCGCAACGTTGTTGCCATTG
CTACAGGCATCGTGGTGTCACGCTCGTCGTTTGGTATGGCTTCATTCAGCTCCGGTTCCCAACGATCAAG
GCGAGTTACATGATCCCCCATGTTGTGCAAAAAAGCGGTTAGCTCCTTCGGTCCTCCGATCGTTGTCAGA
AGTAAGTTGGCCGCAGTGTTATCACTCATGGTTATGGCAGCACTGCATAATTCTCTTACTGTCATGCCAT
CCGTAAGATGCTTTTCTGTGACTGGTGAGTACTCAACCAAGTCATTCTGAGAATAGTGTATGCGGCGACC
GAGTTGCTCTTGCCCGGCGTCAATACGGGATAATACCGCGCCACATAGCAGAACTTTAAAAGTGCTCATC
ATTGGAAAACGTTCTTCGGGGCGAAAACTCTCAAGGATCTTACCGCTGTTGAGATCCAGTTCGATGTAAC
CCACTCGTGCACCCAACTGATCTTCAGCATCTTTTACTTTCACCAGCGTTTCTGGGTGAGCAAAAACAGG
AAGGCAAAATGCCGCAAAAAAGGGAATAAGGGCGACACGGAAATGTTGAATACTCATACTCTTCCTTTTT
CAATATTATTGAAGCATTTATCAGGGTTATTGTCTCATGAGCGGATACATATTTGAATGTATTTAGAAAA
ATAAACAAATAGGGGTTCCGCGCACATTTCCCCGAAAAGTGCCACCTGGGTCGACATTGATTATTGACTA
GTTATTAATAGTAATCAATTACGGGGTCATTAGTTCATAGCCCATATATGGAGTTCCGCGTTACATAACT
TACGGTAAATGGCCCGCCTGGCTGACCGCCCAACGACCCCCGCCCATTGACGTCAATAATGACGTATGTT
CCCATAGTAACGCCAATAGGGACTTTCCATTGACGTCAATGGGTGGAGTATTTACGGTAAACTGCCCACT
TGGCAGTACATCAAGTGTATCATATGCCAAGTACGCCCCCTATTGACGTCAATGACGGTAAATGGCCCGC
CTGGCATTATGCCCAGTACATGACCTTATGGGACTTTCCTACTTGGCAGTACATCTACGTATTAGTCATC
GCTATTACCATGGTCGAGGTGAGCCCCACGTTCTGCTTCACTCTCCCCATCTCCCCCCCCTCCCCACCCC
CAATTTTGTATTTATTTATTTTTTAATTATTTTGTGCAGCGATGGGGGCGGGGGGGGGGGGGGCGCGCGC
CAGGCGGGGCGGGGCGGGGCGAGGGGCGGGGCGGGGCGAGGCGGAAAGGTGCGGCGGCAGCCAATCAGAG
CGGCGCGCTCCGAAAGTTTCCTTTTATGGCGAGGCGGCGGCGGCGGCGGCCCTATAAAAAGCGAAGCGCG
CGGCGGGCGGGAGTCGCTGCGTTGCCTTCGCCCCGTGCCCCGCTCCGCGCCGCCTCGCGCCGCCCGCCCC
GGCTCTGACTGACCGCGTTACTCCCACAGGTGAGCGGGCGGGACGGCCCTTCTCCTCCGGGCTGTAATTA
GCGCTTGGTTTAATGACGGCTCGTTTCTTTTCTGTGGCTGCGTGAAAGCCTTAAAGGGCTCCGGGAGGGC
CCTTTGTGCGGGGGGGAGCGGCTCGGGGGGTGCGTGCGTGTGTGTGTGCGTGGGGAGCGCCGCGTGCGGC
TCCGCGCTGCCCGGCGGCTGTGAGCGCTGCGGGCGCGGCGCGGGGCTTTGTGCGCTCCGCAGTGTGCGCG
AGGGGAGCGCGGCCGGGGGCGGTGCCCCGCGGTGCGGGGGGGGCTGCGAGGGGAACAAAGGCTGCGTGCG
GGGTGTGTGCGTGGGGGGGTGAGCAGGGGGTGTGGGCGCGGCGGTCGGGCTGTAACCCCCCCCTGCACCC
CCCTCCCCGAGTTGCTGAGCACGGCCCGGCTTCGGGTGCGGGGCTCCGTACGGGGCGTGGCGCGGGGCTC
GCCGTGCCGGGCGGGGGGTGGCGGCAGGTGGGGGTGCCGGGCGGGGCGGGGCCGCCTCGGGCCGGGGAGG
GCTCGGGGGAGGGGCGCGGCGGCCCCCGGAGCGCCGGCGGCTGTCGAGGCGCGGCGAGCCGCAGCCATTG
CCTTTTATGGTAATCGTGCGAGAGGGCGCAGGGACTTCCTTTGTCCCAAATCTGTGCGGAGCCGAAATCT
GGGAGGCGCCGCCGCACCCCCTCTAGCGGGCGCGGGGCGAAGCGGTGCGGCGCCGGCAGGAAGGAAATGG
GCGGGGAGGGCCTTCGTGCGTCGCCGCGCCGCCGTCCCCTTCTCCCTCTCCAGCCTCGGGGCTGTCCGCG
GGGGGACGGCTGCCTTCGGGGGGGACGGGGCAGGGCGGGGTTCGGCTTCTGGCGTGTGACCGGCGGCTCT
AGAGCCTCTGCTAACCATGTTCATGCCTTCTTCTTTTTCCTACAGCTCCTGGGCAACGTGCTGGTTATTG
TGCTGTCTCATCATTTTGGCAAAGAATTGATTAATTCGAGCGAAGGCGCGCCCATTACTCGCATCCATTC
TCAGGCTGTCTCGTCTCGTCTCGCACGCGTGCCGCCACCATGTCTAGAGGAGTGCAGGTGGAAACCATCT
CCCCAGGAGACGGGCGCACCTTCCCCAAGCGCGGCCAGACCTGCGTGGTGCACTACACCGGGATGCTTGA
AGATGGAAAGAAATTTGATTCCTCCCGGGACAGAAACAAGCCCTTTAAGTTTATGCTAGGCAAGCAGGAG
GTGATCCGAGGCTGGGAAGAAGGGGTTGCCCAGATGAGTGTGGGTCAGAGAGCCAAACTGACTATATCTC
CAGATTATGCCTATGGTGCCACTGGGCACCCAGGCATCATCCCACCACATGCCACTCTCGTCTTCGATGT
GGAGCTTCTAAAACTGGAATCCGGAGGGTCTGGCTCCGGATCAAGTGGTGGCAGCGGTACCCTGATCTAT
GGTGCCAAGGATGACTCTGGGCAGAGATACCTGGCCTGGTCTGGCCACTCTGCCAGAGTGGGTGCTGCCA
GGGACATGGCCAGGGCTGGTGTGTCCATCCCTGAAATCATGCAGGCTGGTGGCTGGACCAATGTGAACAT
TGTGATGAACTACATCAGAAACCTGGACTCTGAGACTGGGGCCATGGTGAGGCTGCTCGAGGATGGGGAC
CCCAAGAAAAAGCGGAAGGTGTGAGAATTCCTGTGCCTTCTAGTTGCCAGCCATCTGTTGTTTGCCCCTC
CCCCGTGCCTTCCTTGACCCTGGAAGGTGCCACTCCCACTGTCCTTTCCTAATAAAATGAGGAAATTGCA
TCGCATTGTCTGAGTAGGTGTCATTCTATTCTGGGGGGTGGGGTGGGGCAGGACAGCAAGGGGGAGGATT
GGGAAGACAATAGCAGGCATGCTGGGGATGCGGTGGGCTCTATGGCTTCTGAGGCGGAAAGAACCAGCTG
GGGCTCTAGGGGGTATCCCCACGCGCCCTGTAGCGTGTACCGCTGGGAGTTCGTAGACGGAAACAAACGC
AGAATCCAAGCGCGGCCGCCCAGGATACATAGATTACCACAACTCCGAGCCCTTCCACCGCTAGCGCACT
CCTCAGGTGCAGGCTGCCTATCAGAAGGTGGTGGCTGGTGTGGCCAATGCCCTGGCTCACAAATACCACT
GAGATCTTTTTCCCTCTGCCAAAAATTATGGGGACATCATGAAGCCCCTTGAGCATCTGACTTCTGGCTA
ATAAAGGAAATTTATTTTCATTGCAATAGTGTGTTGGAATTTTTTGTGTCTCTCACTCGGAAGGACATAT
GGGAGGGCAAATCATTTAAAACATCAGAATGAGTATTTGGTTTAGAGTTTGGCAACATATGCCCATATGC
TGGCTGCCATGAACAAAGGTTGGCTATAAAGAGGTCATCAGTATATGAAACAGCCCCCTGCTGTCCATTC
CTTATTCCATAGAAAAGCCTTGACTTGAGGTTAGATTTTTTTTATATTTTGTTTTGTGTTATTTTTTTCT
TTAACATCCCTAAAATTTTCCTTACATGTTTTACTAGCCAGATTTTTCCTCCTCTCCTGACTACTCCCAG
TCATAGCTGTCCCTCTTCTCTTATGGAGATCCCTCGACCTGCAG
