>Addgene plasmid #108738 | pBW2662_pCAG-PV1-FKBP-L1-iCre-271C-NLS-BGHpA | addgene partial sequence | sequence record 216276 | Addgene Partial NGS Result
TGCACCCCCCTCCCCGAGTTGCTGAGCACGGCCCGGCTTCGGGTGCGGGGCTCCGTACGGGGCGTGGCGC
GGGGCTCGCCGTGCCGGGCGGGGGGTGGCGGCAGGTGGGGGTGCCGGGCGGGGCGGGGCCGCCTCGGGCC
GGGGAGGGCTCGGGGGAGGGGCGCGGCGGCCCCCGGAGCGCCGGCGGCTGTCGAGGCGCGGCGAGCCGCA
GCCATTGCCTTTTATGGTAATCGTGCGAGAGGGCGCAGGGACTTCCTTTGTCCCAAATCTGTGCGGAGCC
GAAATCTGGGAGGCGCCGCCGCACCCCCTCTAGCGGGCGCGGGGCGAAGCGGTGCGGCGCCGGCAGGAAG
GAAATGGGCGGGGAGGGCCTTCGTGCGTCGCCGCGCCGCCGTCCCCTTCTCCCTCTCCAGCCTCGGGGCT
GTCCGCGGGGGGACGGCTGCCTTCGGGGGGGACGGGGCAGGGCGGGGTTCGGCTTCTGGCGTGTGACCGG
CGGCTCTAGAGCCTCTGCTAACCATGTTCATGCCTTCTTCTTTTTCCTACAGCTCCTGGGCAACGTGCTG
GTTATTGTGCTGTCTCATCATTTTGGCAAAGAATTGATTAATTCGAGCGAAGGCGCGCCCATTACTCGCA
TCCATTCTCAGGCTGTCTCGTCTCGTCTCGCACGCGTGCCGCCACCATGTCTAGAGGAGTGCAGGTGGAA
ACCATCTCCCCAGGAGACGGGCGCACCTTCCCCAAGCGCGGCCAGACCTGCGTGGTGCACTACACCGGGA
TGCTTGAAGATGGAAAGAAATTTGATTCCTCCCGGGACAGAAACAAGCCCTTTAAGTTTATGCTAGGCAA
GCAGGAGGTGATCCGAGGCTGGGAAGAAGGGGTTGCCCAGATGAGTGTGGGTCAGAGAGCCAAACTGACT
ATATCTCCAGATTATGCCTATGGTGCCACTGGGCACCCAGGCATCATCCCACCACATGCCACTCTCGTCT
TCGATGTGGAGCTTCTAAAACTGGAATCCGGAGGGTCTGGCTCCGGATCAAGTGGTGGCAGCGGTACCCT
GATCTATGGTGCCAAGGATGACTCTGGGCAGAGATACCTGGCCTGGTCTGGCCACTCTGCCAGAGTGGGT
GCTGCCAGGGACATGGCCAGGGCTGGTGTGTCCATCCCTGAAATCATGCAGGCTGGTGGCTGGACCAATG
TGAACATTGTGATGAACTACATCAGAAACCTGGACTCTGAGACTGGGGCCATGGTGAGGCTGCTCGAGGA
TGGGGACCCCAAGAAAAAGCGGAAGGTGTGAGAATTCCTGTGCCTTCTAGTTGCCAGCCATCTGTTGTTT
GCCCCTCCCCCGTGCCTTCCTTGACCCTGGAAGGTGCCACTCCCACTGTCCTTTCCTAATAAAATGAGGA
AATTGCATCGCATTGTCTGAGTAGGTGTCATTCTATTCTGGGGGGTGGGGTGGGGCAGGACAGCAAGGGG
GAGGATTGGGAAGACAATAGCAGGCATGCTGGGGATGCGGTGGGCTCTATGGCTTCTGAGGCGGAAAGAA
CCAGCTGGGGCTCTAGGGGGTATCCCCACGCGCCCTGTAGCGTGTACCGCTGGGAGTTCGTAGACGGAAA
CAAACGCAGAATCCAAGCGCGGCCGCCCAGGATACATAGATTACCACAACTCCGAGCCCTTCCACCGCTA
GCGCACTCCTCAGGTGCAGGCTGCCTATCAGAAGGTGGTGGCTGGTGTGGCCAATGCCCTGGCTCACAAA
TACCACTGAGATCTTTTTCCCTCTGCCAAAAATTATGGGGACATCATGAAGCCCCTTGAGCATCTGACTT
CTGGCTAATAAAGGAAATTTATTTTCATTGCAATAGTGTGTTGGAATTTTTTGTGTCTCTCACTCGGAAG
GACATATGGGAGGGCAAATCATTTAAAACATCAGAATGAGTATTTGGTTTAGAGTTTGGCAACATATGCC
CATATGCTGGCTGCCATGAACAAAGGTTGGCTATAAAGAGGTCATCAGTATATGAAACAGCCCCCTGCTG
TCCATTCCTTATTCCATAGAAAAGCCTTGACTTGAGGTTAGATTTTTTTTATATTTTGTTTTGTGTTATT
TTTTTCTTTAACATCCCTAAAATTTTCCTTACATGTTTTACTAGCCAGATTTTTCCTCCTCTCCTGACTA
CTCCCAGTCATAGCTGTCCCTCTTCTCTTATGGAGATCCCTCGACCTGCAGCCCAAGCTTGGCGTAATCA
TGGTCATAGCTGTTTCCTGTGTGAAATTGTTATCCGCTCACAATTCCACACAACATACGAGCCGGAAGCA
TAAAGTGTAAAGCCTGGGGTGCCTAATGAGTGAGCTAACTCACATTAATTGCGTTGCGCTCACTGCCCGC
TTTCCAGTCGGGAAACCTGTCGTGCCAGCGGATCCGCATCTCAATTAGTCAGCAACCATAGTCCCGCCCC
TAACTCCGCCCAGTTCCGCCCATTCTCCGCCCCATGGCTGACTAATTTTTTTTATTTATGCAGAGGCCGA
GGCCGCCTCGGCCTCTGAGCTATTCCAGAAGTAGTGAGGAGGCTTTTTTGGAGGCCTAGGCTTTTGCAAA
AAGCTAACTTGTTTATTGCAGCTTATAATGGTTACAAATAAAGCAATAGCATCACAAATTTCACAAATAA
AGCATTTTTTTCACTGCATTCTAGTTGTGGTTTGTCCAAACTCATCAATGTATCTTATCATGTCTGGATC
CGCTGCATTAATGAATCGGCCAACGCGCGGGGAGAGGCGGTTTGCGTATTGGGCGCTCTTCCGCTTCCTC
GCTCACTGACTCGCTGCGCTCGGTCGTTCGGCTGCGGCGAGCGGTATCAGCTCACTCAAAGGCGGTAATA
CGGTTATCCACAGAATCAGGGGATAACGCAGGAAAGAACATGTGAGCAAAAGGCCAGCAAAAGGCCAGGA
ACCGTAAAAAGGCCGCGTTGCTGGCGTTTTTCCATAGGCTCCGCCCCCCTGACGAGCATCACAAAAATCG
ACGCTCAAGTCAGAGGTGGCGAAACCCGACAGGACTATAAAGATACCAGGCGTTTCCCCCTGGAAGCTCC
CTCGTGCGCTCTCCTGTTCCGACCCTGCCGCTTACCGGATACCTGTCCGCCTTTCTCCCTTCGGGAAGCG
TGGCGCTTTCTCATAGCTCACGCTGTAGGTATCTCAGTTCGGTGTAGGTCGTTCGCTCCAAGCTGGGCTG
TGTGCACGAACCCCCCGTTCAGCCCGACCGCTGCGCCTTATCCGGTAACTATCGTCTTGAGTCCAACCCG
GTAAGACACGACTTATCGCCACTGGCAGCAGCCACTGGTAACAGGATTAGCAGAGCGAGGTATGTAGGCG
GTGCTACAGAGTTCTTGAAGTGGTGGCCTAACTACGGCTACACTAGAAGAACAGTATTTGGTATCTGCGC
TCTGCTGAAGCCAGTTACCTTCGGAAAAAGAGTTGGTAGCTCTTGATCCGGCAAACAAACCACCGCTGGT
AGCGGTGGTTTTTTTGTTTGCAAGCAGCAGATTACGCGCAGAAAAAAAGGATCTCAAGAAGATCCTTTGA
TCTTTTCTACGGGGTCTGACGCTCAGTGGAACGAAAACTCACGTTAAGGGATTTTGGTCATGAGATTATC
AAAAAGGATCTTCACCTAGATCCTTTTAAATTAAAAATGAAGTTTTAAATCAATCTAAAGTATATATGAG
TAAACTTGGTCTGACAGTTACCAATGCTTAATCAGTGAGGCACCTATCTCAGCGATCTGTCTATTTCGTT
CATCCATAGTTGCCTGACTCCCCGTCGTGTAGATAACTACGATACGGGAGGGCTTACCATCTGGCCCCAG
TGCTGCAATGATACCGCGAGACCCACGCTCACCGGCTCCAGATTTATCAGCAATAAACCAGCCAGCCGGA
AGGGCCGAGCGCAGAAGTGGTCCTGCAACTTTATCCGCCTCCATCCAGTCTATTAATTGTTGCCGGGAAG
CTAGAGTAAGTAGTTCGCCAGTTAATAGTTTGCGCAACGTTGTTGCCATTGCTACAGGCATCGTGGTGTC
ACGCTCGTCGTTTGGTATGGCTTCATTCAGCTCCGGTTCCCAACGATCAAGGCGAGTTACATGATCCCCC
ATGTTGTGCAAAAAAGCGGTTAGCTCCTTCGGTCCTCCGATCGTTGTCAGAAGTAAGTTGGCCGCAGTGT
TATCACTCATGGTTATGGCAGCACTGCATAATTCTCTTACTGTCATGCCATCCGTAAGATGCTTTTCTGT
GACTGGTGAGTACTCAACCAAGTCATTCTGAGAATAGTGTATGCGGCGACCGAGTTGCTCTTGCCCGGCG
TCAATACGGGATAATACCGCGCCACATAGCAGAACTTTAAAAGTGCTCATCATTGGAAAACGTTCTTCGG
GGCGAAAACTCTCAAGGATCTTACCGCTGTTGAGATCCAGTTCGATGTAACCCACTCGTGCACCCAACTG
ATCTTCAGCATCTTTTACTTTCACCAGCGTTTCTGGGTGAGCAAAAACAGGAAGGCAAAATGCCGCAAAA
AAGGGAATAAGGGCGACACGGAAATGTTGAATACTCATACTCTTCCTTTTTCAATATTATTGAAGCATTT
ATCAGGGTTATTGTCTCATGAGCGGATACATATTTGAATGTATTTAGAAAAATAAACAAATAGGGGTTCC
GCGCACATTTCCCCGAAAAGTGCCACCTGGGTCGACATTGATTATTGACTAGTTATTAATAGTAATCAAT
TACGGGGTCATTAGTTCATAGCCCATATATGGAGTTCCGCGTTACATAACTTACGGTAAATGGCCCGCCT
GGCTGACCGCCCAACGACCCCCGCCCATTGACGTCAATAATGACGTATGTTCCCATAGTAACGCCAATAG
GGACTTTCCATTGACGTCAATGGGTGGAGTATTTACGGTAAACTGCCCACTTGGCAGTACATCAAGTGTA
TCATATGCCAAGTACGCCCCCTATTGACGTCAATGACGGTAAATGGCCCGCCTGGCATTATGCCCAGTAC
ATGACCTTATGGGACTTTCCTACTTGGCAGTACATCTACGTATTAGTCATCGCTATTACCATGGTCGAGG
TGAGCCCCACGTTCTGCTTCACTCTCCCCATCTCCCCCCCCTCCCCACCCCCAATTTTGTATTTATTTAT
TTTTTAATTATTTTGTGCAGCGATGGGGGCGGGGGGGGGGG
